Addgene plasmid #98839: mScarlet-I-mTurquoise2
Purpose: Produces a fusion between mTurquoise2 and mScarletI. It can be used as a positive control for FRET
Depositing lab: Dorus Gadella. Depositing organization: University of Amsterdam. Publication: Characterization of a spectrally diverse set of fluorescent proteins as FRET acceptors for mTurquoise2. Mastop M, Bindels DS, Shaner NC, Postma M, Gadella TWJ Jr, Goedhart J. Sci Rep. 2017 Sep 20;7(1):11999. doi: 10.1038/s41598-017-12212-x. PubMed 28931898.
Backbone
  Vector backbone: pEGFP-N4
  Backbone manufacturer: Clontech
  Vector type: Mammalian Expression
Growth in bacteria
  Bacterial resistance: Kanamycin, 50 μg/mL
  Growth temperature: 37°C
  Growth strain: DH5alpha
  Copy number: High Copy
Gene/Insert
  Gene/Insert name: mScarletI-mTurquoise2
  Species: Synthetic
  Promoter: CMV
  Cloning method: Restriction Enzyme; 5′ cloning site unknown (unknown if destroyed); 3′ cloning site unknown (unknown if destroyed)
Terms and licenses: Academic/Nonprofit Terms; Industry Terms: Not Available to Industry
How to cite: mScarlet-I-mTurquoise2 was a gift from Dorus Gadella (Addgene plasmid # 98839 ; http://n2t.net/addgene:98839 ; RRID:Addgene_98839)
