[The description below was written by a language model from this plasmid's Addgene catalogue record and pLannotate feature annotations shown in this document.]
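Description:
mScarlet-I-mTurquoise2 is a 5.4 kb mammalian expression plasmid built on the Clontech pEGFP-N4 backbone. It encodes a synthetic tandem fusion of two fluorescent proteins. The human cytomegalovirus immediate-early enhancer and promoter drive a single open reading frame in which the rapidly maturing monomeric red protein mScarlet-I sits upstream. A short linker region joins it to the mammalian codon-optimised monomeric cyan protein mTurquoise2, and the transcript ends at an SV40 polyadenylation signal. The restriction sites used to assemble the insert are not recorded.

Because the cyan donor and red acceptor are held close together in one polypeptide at a fixed one-to-one ratio, energy transfer from mTurquoise2 to mScarlet-I is expected whenever the fusion is expressed. This makes the plasmid useful as a positive control for FRET measurements and for benchmarking mScarlet-I as an acceptor for mTurquoise2.

The rest of the plasmid is standard for this vector family. A high-copy ColE1/pUC-type origin supports propagation in E. coli, and an f1 origin allows single-stranded DNA production. The Tn5 NeoR/KanR aminoglycoside phosphotransferase gene is preceded by both a bacterial (bla) promoter and the SV40 enhancer/early promoter, and is followed by an HSV TK polyadenylation signal. It therefore gives kanamycin selection in bacteria and can give G418 selection in transfected mammalian cells. The automated annotation also reports short fragments of SV40 large T antigen, ble and a bGH poly(A) signal. These appear to be partial matches to backbone sequence rather than functional elements.
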