Features (pLannotate 1.2.2; 14 found; start..end, strand, type, name):
     61..364     +  enhancer       CMV enhancer: human cytomegalovirus immediate early enhancer
    365..568     +  promoter       CMV promoter: human cytomegalovirus (CMV) immediate early promoter
    613..1308    +  CDS            mScarlet-I: mScarlet-I is a basic (constitutively fluorescent) red fluorescent protein published in 2016, derived from synthetic construct. It is reported to be a rapidly-maturing monomer with moderate acid sensitivity.
   1345..2064    +  CDS            mTurquoise2: enhanced monomeric variant of CFP (Goedhart et al., 2012) mammalian codon-optimized
   2081..2164    +  CDS            large T antigen (fragment): large T antigen from SV40 (simian virus 40)
   2187..2308    +  polyA_signal   SV40 poly(A) signal: SV40 polyadenylation signal
   2342..2770    -  rep_origin     f1 ori (sequence partly withheld): f1 bacteriophage origin of replication; arrow indicates direction of (+) strand synthesis
   2797..2901    +  promoter       AmpR promoter: bla
   2903..3260    +  promoter       SV40 promoter: SV40 enhancer and early promoter
   3295..4089    +  CDS            NeoR/KanR: aminoglycoside phosphotransferase from Tn5; aph(3')-II (or nptII); confers resistance to neomycin, kanamycin, and G418 (Geneticin®)
   4110..4262    +  CDS            ble (fragment): BLE_KLEPN - Experimental evidence at protein level: Swiss-Prot protein existence level 1. Binding protein with a strong affinity to the bleomycin family of antibiotics. Binds to CL990; an antimitotic-antibiotic compound. From Klebsiella pneumoniae.
   4321..4368    +  polyA_signal   HSV TK poly(A) signal: herpes simplex virus thymidine kinase polyadenylation signal (Cole and Stacy, 1985)
   4459..4475    -  polyA_signal   bGH poly(A) signal (fragment): bovine growth hormone polyadenylation signal
   4697..5285    +  rep_origin     ori: high-copy-number ColE1/pMB1/pBR322/pUC origin of replication
>Addgene plasmid #98839 | mScarlet-I-mTurquoise2 | depositor full sequence | sequence record 180885 | mScarlet-I-mTurquoise2 sequence 5399 bps
TAGTTATTAATAGTAATCAATTACGGGGTCATTAGTTCATAGCCCATATATGGAGTTCCGCGTTACATAA
CTTACGGTAAATGGCCCGCCTGGCTGACCGCCCAACGACCCCCGCCCATTGACGTCAATAATGACGTATG
TTCCCATAGTAACGCCAATAGGGACTTTCCATTGACGTCAATGGGTGGAGTATTTACGGTAAACTGCCCA
CTTGGCAGTACATCAAGTGTATCATATGCCAAGTACGCCCCCTATTGACGTCAATGACGGTAAATGGCCC
GCCTGGCATTATGCCCAGTACATGACCTTATGGGACTTTCCTACTTGGCAGTACATCTACGTATTAGTCA
TCGCTATTACCATGGTGATGCGGTTTTGGCAGTACATCAATGGGCGTGGATAGCGGTTTGACTCACGGGG
ATTTCCAAGTCTCCACCCCATTGACGTCAATGGGAGTTTGTTTTGGCACCAAAATCAACGGGACTTTCCA
AAATGTCGTAACAACTCCGCCCCATTGACGCAAATGGGCGGTAGGCGTGTACGGTGGGAGGTCTATATAA
GCAGAGCTGGTTTAGTGAACCGTCAGATCCGCTAGCGCTACCGGTCGCCACCATGGTGAGCAAGGGCGAG
GCAGTGATCAAGGAGTTCATGCGGTTCAAGGTGCACATGGAGGGCTCCATGAACGGCCACGAGTTCGAGA
TCGAGGGCGAGGGCGAGGGCCGCCCCTACGAGGGCACCCAGACCGCCAAGCTGAAGGTGACCAAGGGTGG
CCCCCTGCCCTTCTCCTGGGACATCCTGTCCCCTCAGTTCATGTACGGCTCCAGGGCCTTCATCAAGCAC
CCCGCCGACATCCCCGACTACTATAAGCAGTCCTTCCCCGAGGGCTTCAAGTGGGAGCGCGTGATGAACT
TCGAGGACGGCGGCGCCGTGACCGTGACCCAGGACACCTCCCTGGAGGACGGCACCCTGATCTACAAGGT
GAAGCTCCGCGGCACCAACTTCCCTCCTGACGGCCCCGTAATGCAGAAGAAGACAATGGGCTGGGAAGCA
TCCACCGAGCGGTTGTACCCCGAGGACGGCGTGCTGAAGGGCGACATTAAGATGGCCCTGCGCCTGAAGG
ACGGCGGCCGCTACCTGGCGGACTTCAAGACCACCTACAAGGCCAAGAAGCCCGTGCAGATGCCCGGCGC
CTACAACGTCGACCGCAAGTTGGACATCACCTCCCACAACGAGGACTACACCGTGGTGGAACAGTACGAA
CGCTCCGAGGGCCGCCACTCCACCGGCGGCATGGACGAGCTGTACAAGTCCGGACTCAGATCTTCGGATC
CACCGGTCGCCACCATGGTGAGCAAGGGCGAGGAGCTGTTCACCGGGGTGGTGCCCATCCTGGTCGAGCT
GGACGGCGACGTAAACGGCCACAAGTTCAGCGTGTCCGGCGAGGGCGAGGGCGATGCCACCTACGGCAAG
CTGACCCTGAAGTTCATCTGCACCACCGGCAAGCTGCCCGTGCCCTGGCCCACCCTCGTGACCACCCTGT
CCTGGGGCGTGCAGTGCTTCGCCCGCTACCCCGACCACATGAAGCAGCACGACTTCTTCAAGTCCGCCAT
GCCCGAAGGCTACGTCCAGGAGCGCACCATCTTCTTCAAGGACGACGGCAACTACAAGACCCGCGCCGAG
GTGAAGTTCGAGGGCGACACCCTGGTGAACCGCATCGAGCTGAAGGGCATCGACTTCAAGGAGGACGGCA
ACATCCTGGGGCACAAGCTGGAGTACAACTACTTTAGCGACAACGTCTATATCACCGCCGACAAGCAGAA
GAACGGCATCAAGGCCAACTTCAAGATCCGCCACAACATCGAGGACGGCGGCGTGCAGCTCGCCGACCAC
TACCAGCAGAACACCCCCATCGGCGACGGCCCCGTGCTGCTGCCCGACAACCACTACCTGAGCACCCAGT
CCAAGCTGAGCAAAGACCCCAACGAGAAGCGCGATCACATGGTCCTGCTGGAGTTCGTGACCGCCGCCGG
GATCACTCTCGGCATGGACGAGCTGTACAAGTAAAGCGGCCGCGACTCTAGATCATAATCAGCCATACCA
CATTTGTAGAGGTTTTACTTGCTTTAAAAAACCTCCCACACCTCCCCCTGAACCTGAAACATAAAATGAA
TGCAATTGTTGTTGTTAACTTGTTTATTGCAGCTTATAATGGTTACAAATAAAGCAATAGCATCACAAAT
TTCACAAATAAAGCATTTTTTTCACTGCATTCTAGTTGTGGTTTGTCCAAACTCATCAATGTATCTTAAC
GCGTAAATTGTAAGCGTTAATATTTTGTTAAAATTCGCGTTAAATTTTTGTTAAATCAGCTCATTTTTTA
ACCAATAGGCCGAAATCGGCAAAATCCCTTATAAATCAAAAGAATAGACCGAGATAGGGT
[37 nt withheld, positions 2441-2477]
AAAGAACGTGGACTCCAACGTCAAAGG
[49 nt withheld, positions 2505-2553]
T
[91 nt withheld, positions 2555-2645]
G
[124 nt withheld, positions 2647-2770]
CAGGTGGCACTTTTCGGGGAAATGTGCGCGGAACCCCTATTTGTTTATTTTTCTAAATACATTCAAATAT
GTATCCGCTCATGAGACAATAACCCTGATAAATGCTTCAATAATATTGAAAAAGGAAGAGTCCTGAGGCG
GAAAGAACCAGCTGTGGAATGTGTGTCAGTTAGGGTGTGGAAAGTCCCCAGGCTCCCCAGCAGGCAGAAG
TATGCAAAGCATGCATCTCAATTAGTCAGCAACCAGGTGTGGAAAGTCCCCAGGCTCCCCAGCAGGCAGA
AGTATGCAAAGCATGCATCTCAATTAGTCAGCAACCATAGTCCCGCCCCTAACTCCGCCCATCCCGCCCC
TAACTCCGCCCAGTTCCGCCCATTCTCCGCCCCATGGCTGACTAATTTTTTTTATTTATGCAGAGGCCGA
GGCCGCCTCGGCCTCTGAGCTATTCCAGAAGTAGTGAGGAGGCTTTTTTGGAGGCCTAGGCTTTTGCAAA
GATCGATCAAGAGACAGGATGAGGATCGTTTCGCATGATTGAACAAGATGGATTGCACGCAGGTTCTCCG
GCCGCTTGGGTGGAGAGGCTATTCGGCTATGACTGGGCACAACAGACAATCGGCTGCTCTGATGCCGCCG
TGTTCCGGCTGTCAGCGCAGGGGCGCCCGGTTCTTTTTGTCAAGACCGACCTGTCCGGTGCCCTGAATGA
ACTGCAAGACGAGGCAGCGCGGCTATCGTGGCTGGCCACGACGGGCGTTCCTTGCGCAGCTGTGCTCGAC
GTTGTCACTGAAGCGGGAAGGGACTGGCTGCTATTGGGCGAAGTGCCGGGGCAGGATCTCCTGTCATCTC
ACCTTGCTCCTGCCGAGAAAGTATCCATCATGGCTGATGCAATGCGGCGGCTGCATACGCTTGATCCGGC
TACCTGCCCATTCGACCACCAAGCGAAACATCGCATCGAGCGAGCACGTACTCGGATGGAAGCCGGTCTT
GTCGATCAGGATGATCTGGACGAAGAGCATCAGGGGCTCGCGCCAGCCGAACTGTTCGCCAGGCTCAAGG
CGAGCATGCCCGACGGCGAGGATCTCGTCGTGACCCATGGCGATGCCTGCTTGCCGAATATCATGGTGGA
AAATGGCCGCTTTTCTGGATTCATCGACTGTGGCCGGCTGGGTGTGGCGGACCGCTATCAGGACATAGCG
TTGGCTACCCGTGATATTGCTGAAGAGCTTGGCGGCGAATGGGCTGACCGCTTCCTCGTGCTTTACGGTA
TCGCCGCTCCCGATTCGCAGCGCATCGCCTTCTATCGCCTTCTTGACGAGTTCTTCTGAGCGGGACTCTG
GGGTTCGAAATGACCGACCAAGCGACGCCCAACCTGCCATCACGAGATTTCGATTCCACCGCCGCCTTCT
ATGAAAGGTTGGGCTTCGGAATCGTTTTCCGGGACGCCGGCTGGATGATCCTCCAGCGCGGGGATCTCAT
GCTGGAGTTCTTCGCCCACCCTAGGGGGAGGCTAACTGAAACACGGAAGGAGACAATACCGGAAGGAACC
CGCGCTATGACGGCAATAAAAAGACAGAATAAAACGCACGGTGTTGGGTCGTTTGTTCATAAACGCGGGG
TTCGGTCCCAGGGCTGGCACTCTGTCGATACCCCACCGAGACCCCATTGGGGCCAATACGCCCGCGTTTC
TTCCTTTTCCCCACCCCACCCCCCAAGTTCGGGTGAAGGCCCAGGGCTCGCAGCCAACGTCGGGGCGGCA
GGCCCTGCCATAGCCTCAGGTTACTCATATATACTTTAGATTGATTTAAAACTTCATTTTTAATTTAAAA
GGATCTAGGTGAAGATCCTTTTTGATAATCTCATGACCAAAATCCCTTAACGTGAGTTTTCGTTCCACTG
AGCGTCAGACCCCGTAGAAAAGATCAAAGGATCTTCTTGAGATCCTTTTTTTCTGCGCGTAATCTGCTGC
TTGCAAACAAAAAAACCACCGCTACCAGCGGTGGTTTGTTTGCCGGATCAAGAGCTACCAACTCTTTTTC
CGAAGGTAACTGGCTTCAGCAGAGCGCAGATACCAAATACTGTCCTTCTAGTGTAGCCGTAGTTAGGCCA
CCACTTCAAGAACTCTGTAGCACCGCCTACATACCTCGCTCTGCTAATCCTGTTACCAGTGGCTGCTGCC
AGTGGCGATAAGTCGTGTCTTACCGGGTTGGACTCAAGACGATAGTTACCGGATAAGGCGCAGCGGTCGG
GCTGAACGGGGGGTTCGTGCACACAGCCCAGCTTGGAGCGAACGACCTACACCGAACTGAGATACCTACA
GCGTGAGCTATGAGAAAGCGCCACGCTTCCCGAAGGGAGAAAGGCGGACAGGTATCCGGTAAGCGGCAGG
GTCGGAACAGGAGAGCGCACGAGGGAGCTTCCAGGGGGAAACGCCTGGTATCTTTATAGTCCTGTCGGGT
TTCGCCACCTCTGACTTGAGCGTCGATTTTTGTGATGCTCGTCAGGGGGGCGGAGCCTATGGAAAAACGC
CAGCAACGCGGCCTTTTTACGGTTCCTGGCCTTTTGCTGGCCTTTTGCTCACATGTTCTTTCCTGCGTTA
TCCCCTGATTCTGTGGATAACCGTATTACCGCCATGCAT
