Features (pLannotate 1.2.2; 14 found; start..end, strand, type, name):
     61..364     +  enhancer       CMV enhancer: human cytomegalovirus immediate early enhancer
    365..568     +  promoter       CMV promoter: human cytomegalovirus (CMV) immediate early promoter
    613..1308    +  CDS            mScarlet-I: mScarlet-I is a basic (constitutively fluorescent) red fluorescent protein published in 2016, derived from synthetic construct. It is reported to be a rapidly-maturing monomer with moderate acid sensitivity.
   1345..2064    +  CDS            mTurquoise2: enhanced monomeric variant of CFP (Goedhart et al., 2012) mammalian codon-optimized
   2081..2164    +  CDS            large T antigen (fragment): large T antigen from SV40 (simian virus 40)
   2187..2308    +  polyA_signal   SV40 poly(A) signal: SV40 polyadenylation signal
   2342..2770    -  rep_origin     f1 ori (sequence partly withheld): f1 bacteriophage origin of replication; arrow indicates direction of (+) strand synthesis
   2797..2901    +  promoter       AmpR promoter: bla
   2903..3260    +  promoter       SV40 promoter: SV40 enhancer and early promoter
   3295..4089    +  CDS            NeoR/KanR: aminoglycoside phosphotransferase from Tn5; aph(3')-II (or nptII); confers resistance to neomycin, kanamycin, and G418 (Geneticin®)
   4110..4262    +  CDS            ble (fragment): BLE_KLEPN - Experimental evidence at protein level: Swiss-Prot protein existence level 1. Binding protein with a strong affinity to the bleomycin family of antibiotics. Binds to CL990; an antimitotic-antibiotic compound. From Klebsiella pneumoniae.
   4321..4368    +  polyA_signal   HSV TK poly(A) signal: herpes simplex virus thymidine kinase polyadenylation signal (Cole and Stacy, 1985)
   4459..4475    -  polyA_signal   bGH poly(A) signal (fragment): bovine growth hormone polyadenylation signal
   4697..5285    +  rep_origin     ori: high-copy-number ColE1/pMB1/pBR322/pUC origin of replication
>Addgene plasmid #98839 | mScarlet-I-mTurquoise2 | addgene full sequence | sequence record 190920 | Addgene NGS Result
TAGTTATTAATAGTAATCAATTACGGGGTCATTAGTTCATAGCCCATATATGGAGTTCCGCGTTACATAA
CTTACGGTAAATGGCCCGCCTGGCTGACCGCCCAACGACCCCCGCCCATTGACGTCAATAATGACGTATG
TTCCCATAGTAACGCCAATAGGGACTTTCCATTGACGTCAATGGGTGGAGTATTTACGGTAAACTGCCCA
CTTGGCAGTACATCAAGTGTATCATATGCCAAGTACGCCCCCTATTGACGTCAATGACGGTAAATGGCCC
GCCTGGCATTATGCCCAGTACATGACCTTATGGGACTTTCCTACTTGGCAGTACATCTACGTATTAGTCA
TCGCTATTACCATGGTGATGCGGTTTTGGCAGTACATCAATGGGCGTGGATAGCGGTTTGACTCACGGGG
ATTTCCAAGTCTCCACCCCATTGACGTCAATGGGAGTTTGTTTTGGCACCAAAATCAACGGGACTTTCCA
AAATGTCGTAACAACTCCGCCCCATTGACGCAAATGGGCGGTAGGCGTGTACGGTGGGAGGTCTATATAA
GCAGAGCTGGTTTAGTGAACCGTCAGATCCGCTAGCGCTACCGGTCGCCACCATGGTGAGCAAGGGCGAG
GCAGTGATCAAGGAGTTCATGCGGTTCAAGGTGCACATGGAGGGCTCCATGAACGGCCACGAGTTCGAGA
TCGAGGGCGAGGGCGAGGGCCGCCCCTACGAGGGCACCCAGACCGCCAAGCTGAAGGTGACCAAGGGTGG
CCCCCTGCCCTTCTCCTGGGACATCCTGTCCCCTCAGTTCATGTACGGCTCCAGGGCCTTCATCAAGCAC
CCCGCCGACATCCCCGACTACTATAAGCAGTCCTTCCCCGAGGGCTTCAAGTGGGAGCGCGTGATGAACT
TCGAGGACGGCGGCGCCGTGACCGTGACCCAGGACACCTCCCTGGAGGACGGCACCCTGATCTACAAGGT
GAAGCTCCGCGGCACCAACTTCCCTCCTGACGGCCCCGTAATGCAGAAGAAGACAATGGGCTGGGAAGCG
TCCACCGAGCGGTTGTACCCCGAGGACGGCGTGCTGAAGGGCGACATTAAGATGGCCCTGCGCCTGAAGG
ACGGCGGCCGCTACCTGGCGGACTTCAAGACCACCTACAAGGCCAAGAAGCCCGTGCAGATGCCCGGCGC
CTACAACGTCGACCGCAAGTTGGACATCACCTCCCACAACGAGGACTACACCGTGGTGGAACAGTACGAA
CGCTCCGAGGGCCGCCACTCCACCGGCGGCATGGACGAGCTGTACAAGTCCGGACTCAGATCTTCGGATC
CACCGGTCGCCACCATGGTGAGCAAGGGCGAGGAGCTGTTCACCGGGGTGGTGCCCATCCTGGTCGAGCT
GGACGGCGACGTAAACGGCCACAAGTTCAGCGTGTCCGGCGAGGGCGAGGGCGATGCCACCTACGGCAAG
CTGACCCTGAAGTTCATCTGCACCACCGGCAAGCTGCCCGTGCCCTGGCCCACCCTCGTGACCACCCTGT
CCTGGGGCGTGCAGTGCTTCGCCCGCTACCCCGACCACATGAAGCAGCACGACTTCTTCAAGTCCGCCAT
GCCCGAAGGCTACGTCCAGGAGCGCACCATCTTCTTCAAGGACGACGGCAACTACAAGACCCGCGCCGAG
GTGAAGTTCGAGGGCGACACCCTGGTGAACCGCATCGAGCTGAAGGGCATCGACTTCAAGGAGGACGGCA
ACATCCTGGGGCACAAGCTGGAGTACAACTACTTTAGCGACAACGTCTATATCACCGCCGACAAGCAGAA
GAACGGCATCAAGGCCAACTTCAAGATCCGCCACAACATCGAGGACGGCGGCGTGCAGCTCGCCGACCAC
TACCAGCAGAACACCCCCATCGGCGACGGCCCCGTGCTGCTGCCCGACAACCACTACCTGAGCACCCAGT
CCAAGCTGAGCAAAGACCCCAACGAGAAGCGCGATCACATGGTCCTGCTGGAGTTCGTGACCGCCGCCGG
GATCACTCTCGGCATGGACGAGCTGTACAAGTAAAGCGGCCGCGACTCTAGATCATAATCAGCCATACCA
CATTTGTAGAGGTTTTACTTGCTTTAAAAAACCTCCCACACCTCCCCCTGAACCTGAAACATAAAATGAA
TGCAATTGTTGTTGTTAACTTGTTTATTGCAGCTTATAATGGTTACAAATAAAGCAATAGCATCACAAAT
TTCACAAATAAAGCATTTTTTTCACTGCATTCTAGTTGTGGTTTGTCCAAACTCATCAATGTATCTTAAG
GCGTAAATTGTAAGCGTTAATATTTTGTTAAAATTCGCGTTAAATTTTTGTTAAATCAGCTCATTTTTTA
ACCAATAGGCCGAAATCGGCAAAATCCCTTATAAATCAAAAGAATAGACCGAGATAGGGT
[37 nt withheld, positions 2441-2477]
AAAGAACGTGGACTCCAACGTCAAAGG
[49 nt withheld, positions 2505-2553]
T
[91 nt withheld, positions 2555-2645]
G
[124 nt withheld, positions 2647-2770]
CAGGTGGCACTTTTCGGGGAAATGTGCGCGGAACCCCTATTTGTTTATTTTTCTAAATACATTCAAATAT
GTATCCGCTCATGAGACAATAACCCTGATAAATGCTTCAATAATATTGAAAAAGGAAGAGTCCTGAGGCG
GAAAGAACCAGCTGTGGAATGTGTGTCAGTTAGGGTGTGGAAAGTCCCCAGGCTCCCCAGCAGGCAGAAG
TATGCAAAGCATGCATCTCAATTAGTCAGCAACCAGGTGTGGAAAGTCCCCAGGCTCCCCAGCAGGCAGA
AGTATGCAAAGCATGCATCTCAATTAGTCAGCAACCATAGTCCCGCCCCTAACTCCGCCCATCCCGCCCC
TAACTCCGCCCAGTTCCGCCCATTCTCCGCCCCATGGCTGACTAATTTTTTTTATTTATGCAGAGGCCGA
GGCCGCCTCGGCCTCTGAGCTATTCCAGAAGTAGTGAGGAGGCTTTTTTGGAGGCCTAGGCTTTTGCAAA
GATCGATCAAGAGACAGGATGAGGATCGTTTCGCATGATTGAACAAGATGGATTGCACGCAGGTTCTCCG
GCCGCTTGGGTGGAGAGGCTATTCGGCTATGACTGGGCACAACAGACAATCGGCTGCTCTGATGCCGCCG
TGTTCCGGCTGTCAGCGCAGGGGCGCCCGGTTCTTTTTGTCAAGACCGACCTGTCCGGTGCCCTGAATGA
ACTGCAAGACGAGGCAGCGCGGCTATCGTGGCTGGCCACGACGGGCGTTCCTTGCGCAGCTGTGCTCGAC
GTTGTCACTGAAGCGGGAAGGGACTGGCTGCTATTGGGCGAAGTGCCGGGGCAGGATCTCCTGTCATCTC
ACCTTGCTCCTGCCGAGAAAGTATCCATCATGGCTGATGCAATGCGGCGGCTGCATACGCTTGATCCGGC
TACCTGCCCATTCGACCACCAAGCGAAACATCGCATCGAGCGAGCACGTACTCGGATGGAAGCCGGTCTT
GTCGATCAGGATGATCTGGACGAAGAGCATCAGGGGCTCGCGCCAGCCGAACTGTTCGCCAGGCTCAAGG
CGAGCATGCCCGACGGCGAGGATCTCGTCGTGACCCATGGCGATGCCTGCTTGCCGAATATCATGGTGGA
AAATGGCCGCTTTTCTGGATTCATCGACTGTGGCCGGCTGGGTGTGGCGGACCGCTATCAGGACATAGCG
TTGGCTACCCGTGATATTGCTGAAGAGCTTGGCGGCGAATGGGCTGACCGCTTCCTCGTGCTTTACGGTA
TCGCCGCTCCCGATTCGCAGCGCATCGCCTTCTATCGCCTTCTTGACGAGTTCTTCTGAGCGGGACTCTG
GGGTTCGAAATGACCGACCAAGCGACGCCCAACCTGCCATCACGAGATTTCGATTCCACCGCCGCCTTCT
ATGAAAGGTTGGGCTTCGGAATCGTTTTCCGGGACGCCGGCTGGATGATCCTCCAGCGCGGGGATCTCAT
GCTGGAGTTCTTCGCCCACCCTAGGGGGAGGCTAACTGAAACACGGAAGGAGACAATACCGGAAGGAACC
CGCGCTATGACGGCAATAAAAAGACAGAATAAAACGCACGGTGTTGGGTCGTTTGTTCATAAACGCGGGG
TTCGGTCCCAGGGCTGGCACTCTGTCGATACCCCACCGAGACCCCATTGGGGCCAATACGCCCGCGTTTC
TTCCTTTTCCCCACCCCACCCCCCAAGTTCGGGTGAAGGCCCAGGGCTCGCAGCCAACGTCGGGGCGGCA
GGCCCTGCCATAGCCTCAGGTTACTCATATATACTTTAGATTGATTTAAAACTTCATTTTTAATTTAAAA
GGATCTAGGTGAAGATCCTTTTTGATAATCTCATGACCAAAATCCCTTAACGTGAGTTTTCGTTCCACTG
AGCGTCAGACCCCGTAGAAAAGATCAAAGGATCTTCTTGAGATCCTTTTTTTCTGCGCGTAATCTGCTGC
TTGCAAACAAAAAAACCACCGCTACCAGCGGTGGTTTGTTTGCCGGATCAAGAGCTACCAACTCTTTTTC
CGAAGGTAACTGGCTTCAGCAGAGCGCAGATACCAAATACTGTTCTTCTAGTGTAGCCGTAGTTAGGCCA
CCACTTCAAGAACTCTGTAGCACCGCCTACATACCTCGCTCTGCTAATCCTGTTACCAGTGGCTGCTGCC
AGTGGCGATAAGTCGTGTCTTACCGGGTTGGACTCAAGACGATAGTTACCGGATAAGGCGCAGCGGTCGG
GCTGAACGGGGGGTTCGTGCACACAGCCCAGCTTGGAGCGAACGACCTACACCGAACTGAGATACCTACA
GCGTGAGCTATGAGAAAGCGCCACGCTTCCCGAAGGGAGAAAGGCGGACAGGTATCCGGTAAGCGGCAGG
GTCGGAACAGGAGAGCGCACGAGGGAGCTTCCAGGGGGAAACGCCTGGTATCTTTATAGTCCTGTCGGGT
TTCGCCACCTCTGACTTGAGCGTCGATTTTTGTGATGCTCGTCAGGGGGGCGGAGCCTATGGAAAAACGC
CAGCAACGCGGCCTTTTTACGGTTCCTGGCCTTTTGCTGGCCTTTTGCTCACATGTTCTTTCCTGCGTTA
TCCCCTGATTCTGTGGATAACCGTATTACCGCCATGCAT
